>Addgene plasmid #147626 | pLNHA-C1-HsNot3-del607-634_T | depositor full sequence | sequence record 290073 | Full Sequence
TAGTTATTAATAGTAATCAATTACGGGGTCATTAGTTCATAGCCCATATATGGAGTTCCGCGTTACATAA
CTTACGGTAAATGGCCCGCCTGGCTGACCGCCCAACGACCCCCGCCCATTGACGTCAATAATGACGTATG
TTCCCATAGTAACGCCAATAGGGACTTTCCATTGACGTCAATGGGTGGAGTATTTACGGTAAACTGCCCA
CTTGGCAGTACATCAAGTGTATCATATGCCAAGTACGCCCCCTATTGACGTCAATGACGGTAAATGGCCC
GCCTGGCATTATGCCCAGTACATGACCTTATGGGACTTTCCTACTTGGCAGTACATCTACGTATTAGTCA
TCGCTATTACCATGGTGATGCGGTTTTGGCAGTACATCAATGGGCGTGGATAGCGGTTTGACTCACGGGG
ATTTCCAAGTCTCCACCCCATTGACGTCAATGGGAGTTTGTTTTGGCACCAAAATCAACGGGACTTTCCA
AAATGTCGTAACAACTCCGCCCCATTGACGCAAATGGGCGGTAGGCGTGTACGGTGGGAGGTCTATATAA
GCAGAGCTCTCTGGCTAACTAGAGAACCCACTGCTTACTGGCTTATCGAAATTAATACGACTCACTATAG
GGAGACCCAAGCTCTAGCGCTACCGGTCGCCACCATGGACGCACAAACACGACGACGTGAGCGTCGCGCT
GAGAAACAAGCTCAATGGAAAGCTGCAAACGGTGGATCTCCTCCACATATGGCTTACCCATACGATGTTC
CAGATTACGCTCCTCCATCTCGAGCTCAAGCTTCGAATTCTGCAGTCGACGGTACCGCGGGCGCGGACAA
GCGCAAACTCCAAGGTGAGATTGATCGCTGCCTCAAGAAGGTGTCCGAGGGCGTGGAGCAGTTTGAAGAT
ATTTGGCAGAAGCTCCACAATGCAGCCAACGCGAACCAGAAAGAAAAGTATGAGGCTGACCTAAAGAAGG
AGATTAAGAAGCTACAACGGCTGAGGGACCAAATCAAGACATGGGTAGCGTCCAACGAGATCAAGGACAA
GAGGCAGCTTATAGACAACCGCAAGCTCATTGAGACGCAAATGGAACGGTTCAAAGTTGTGGAACGAGAG
ACCAAAACCAAAGCTTACAGCAAAGAGGGCCTGGGCCTGGCCCAGAAGGTAGATCCTGCCCAGAAGGAGA
AGGAAGAGGTTGGCCAGTGGCTCACGAATACCATCGACACGCTCAACATGCAGGTGGACCAGTTTGAGAG
TGAAGTGGAGTCACTGTCAGTGCAGACACGCAAGAAGAAGGGCGACAAGGATAAGCAGGACCGGATTGAG
GGCTTGAAGCGGCACATCGAGAAGCACCGCTACCACGTGCGCATGCTAGAGACCATCCTGCGCATGCTGG
ACAATGACTCCATCCTCGTTGACGCCATCCGCAAGATCAAGGACGACGTTGAGTACTATGTTGACTCATC
CCAGGACCCCGACTTCGAGGAGAACGAGTTTCTCTACGATGACCTGGACCTCGAGGACATTCCACAGGCG
CTGGTCGCCACCTCCCCCCCCAGCCACAGCCACATGGAGGATGAGATCTTCAACCAGTCCAGCAGCACGC
CCACCTCAACCACCTCCAGCTCTCCCATCCCGCCCAGCCCAGCCAACTGTACCACGGAAAACTCTGAAGA
TGATAAGAAGAGGGGACGTTCCACAGACAGTGAAGTCAGCCAGTCTCCAGCCAAAAACGGCTCCAAGCCT
GTCCACAGCAACCAGCACCCTCAGTCCCCAGCTGTGCCGCCCACCTACCCCTCCGGCCCCCCGCCTGCTG
CCTCTGCCTTGAGCACCACTCCTGGCAACAATGGGGTCCCCGCCCCCGCAGCACCCCCAAGTGCCCTGGG
CCCCAAGGCCAGTCCAGCTCCCAGCCACAACTCGGGCACCCCTGCTCCCTATGCCCAGGCTGTGGCCCCA
CCAGCTCCCAGTGGGCCCAGCACGACCCAGCCCCGGCCCCCCAGCGTCCAGCCTAGCGGAGGCGGAGGCG
GCGGCAGCGGAGGTGGAGGGAGCAGCAGCAGTAGTAACAGCAGTGCCGGTGGAGGGGCTGGCAAGCAGAA
TGGCGCCACCAGTTACAGCTCAGTTGTGGCAGACAGCCCGGCAGAGGTGGCTTTGAGCAGCAGTGGGGGC
AACAATGCCAGCAGCCAGGCCTTGGGCCCCCCTTCCGGCCCCCACAACCCACCTCCCAGCACCTCGAAGG
AACCCAGTGCGGCAGCCCCAACGGGGGCTGGGGGCGTGGCCCCAGGCTCAGGGAACAACTCAGGGGGACC
CAGCCTCCTGGTGCCACTGCCTGTGAATCCTCCCAGCTCCCCAACGCCCAGCTTCAGTGATGCCAAGGCA
GCCGGTGCCCTGCTCAATGGGCCTCCACAGTTCAGCACCGCCCCAGAAATCAAGGCCCCTGAGCCTCTGA
GCTCCTTGAAGTCCATGGCGGAACGGGCAGCCATCAGCTCTGGCATTGAGGACCCTGTGCCAACGCTGCA
CCTGACCGAGCGAGACATCATCCTGAGCAGTACATCAGCACCTCCGGCCTCAGCCCAGCCGCCCCTGCAG
CTGTCAGAGGTGAACATACCGCTGTCGCTGGGTGTCTGTCCACTGGGCCCTGTGCCCCGGCAGTACCTCC
CCCGGAACCCCTGTCCGACGCCCCCCTACCACCACCAGATGCCACCCCCACACTCGGACACTGTGGAATT
CTACCAGCGCCTGTCGACCGAGACACTCTTCTTCATCTTCTACTATCTGGAGGGCACTAAGGCACAGTAT
CTGGCAGCCAAGGCCCTAAAGAAGCAGTCATGGCGATTCCACACCAAGTACATGATGTGGTTCCAGAGGC
ACGAGGAGCCCAAGACCATCACTGACGAGTTTGAGCAGGGCACCTACATCTACTTTGACTACGAGAAGTG
GGGCCAGCGGAAGAAGGAAGGCTTCACCTTTGAGTACCGCTACCTGGAGGACCGGGACCTCCAGTGAGGA
TCCACCGGATCTAGATAACTGATCATAATCAGCCATACCACATTTGTAGAGGTTTTACTTGCTTTAAAAA
ACCTCCCACACCTCCCCCTGAACCTGAAACATAAAATGAATGCAATTGTTGTTGTTAACTTGTTTATTGC
AGCTTATAATGGTTACAAATAAAGCAATAGCATCACAAATTTCACAAATAAAGCATTTTTTTCACTGCAT
TCTAGTTGTGGTTTGTCCAAACTCATCAATGTATCTTAACGCGTAAATTGTAAGCGTTAATATTTTGTTA
AAATTCGCGTTAAATTTTTGTTAAATCAGCTCATTTTTTAACCAATAGGCCGAAATCGGCAAAATCCCTT
ATAAATCAAAAGAATAGACCGAGATAGGGT
[37 nt withheld, positions 3391-3427]
AAAGAACGTGGACTCCAACGTCAAAGG
[49 nt withheld, positions 3455-3503]
T
[91 nt withheld, positions 3505-3595]
G
[124 nt withheld, positions 3597-3720]
CAGGTGGCACTTTTCGGGGAAATGTGCGCGGAACCCCTATTTGTTTATTTTTCTAAATACATTCAAATAT
GTATCCGCTCATGAGACAATAACCCTGATAAATGCTTCAATAATATTGAAAAAGGAAGAGTCCTGAGGCG
GAAAGAACCAGCTGTGGAATGTGTGTCAGTTAGGGTGTGGAAAGTCCCCAGGCTCCCCAGCAGGCAGAAG
TATGCAAAGCATGCATCTCAATTAGTCAGCAACCAGGTGTGGAAAGTCCCCAGGCTCCCCAGCAGGCAGA
AGTATGCAAAGCATGCATCTCAATTAGTCAGCAACCATAGTCCCGCCCCTAACTCCGCCCATCCCGCCCC
TAACTCCGCCCAGTTCCGCCCATTCTCCGCCCCATGGCTGACTAATTTTTTTTATTTATGCAGAGGCCGA
GGCCGCCTCGGCCTCTGAGCTATTCCAGAAGTAGTGAGGAGGCTTTTTTGGAGGCCTAGGCTTTTGCAAA
GATCGATCAAGAGACAGGATGAGGATCGTTTCGCATGATTGAACAAGATGGATTGCACGCAGGTTCTCCG
GCCGCTTGGGTGGAGAGGCTATTCGGCTATGACTGGGCACAACAGACAATCGGCTGCTCTGATGCCGCCG
TGTTCCGGCTGTCAGCGCAGGGGCGCCCGGTTCTTTTTGTCAAGACCGACCTGTCCGGTGCCCTGAATGA
ACTGCAAGACGAGGCAGCGCGGCTATCGTGGCTGGCCACGACGGGCGTTCCTTGCGCAGCTGTGCTCGAC
GTTGTCACTGAAGCGGGAAGGGACTGGCTGCTATTGGGCGAAGTGCCGGGGCAGGATCTCCTGTCATCTC
ACCTTGCTCCTGCCGAGAAAGTATCCATCATGGCTGATGCAATGCGGCGGCTGCATACGCTTGATCCGGC
TACCTGCCCATTCGACCACCAAGCGAAACATCGCATCGAGCGAGCACGTACTCGGATGGAAGCCGGTCTT
GTCGATCAGGATGATCTGGACGAAGAGCATCAGGGGCTCGCGCCAGCCGAACTGTTCGCCAGGCTCAAGG
CGAGCATGCCCGACGGCGAGGATCTCGTCGTGACCCATGGCGATGCCTGCTTGCCGAATATCATGGTGGA
AAATGGCCGCTTTTCTGGATTCATCGACTGTGGCCGGCTGGGTGTGGCGGACCGCTATCAGGACATAGCG
TTGGCTACCCGTGATATTGCTGAAGAGCTTGGCGGCGAATGGGCTGACCGCTTCCTCGTGCTTTACGGTA
TCGCCGCTCCCGATTCGCAGCGCATCGCCTTCTATCGCCTTCTTGACGAGTTCTTCTGAGCGGGACTCTG
GGGTTCGAAATGACCGACCAAGCGACGCCCAACCTGCCATCACGAGATTTCGATTCCACCGCCGCCTTCT
ATGAAAGGTTGGGCTTCGGAATCGTTTTCCGGGACGCCGGCTGGATGATCCTCCAGCGCGGGGATCTCAT
GCTGGAGTTCTTCGCCCACCCTAGGGGGAGGCTAACTGAAACACGGAAGGAGACAATACCGGAAGGAACC
CGCGCTATGACGGCAATAAAAAGACAGAATAAAACGCACGGTGTTGGGTCGTTTGTTCATAAACGCGGGG
TTCGGTCCCAGGGCTGGCACTCTGTCGATACCCCACCGAGACCCCATTGGGGCCAATACGCCCGCGTTTC
TTCCTTTTCCCCACCCCACCCCCCAAGTTCGGGTGAAGGCCCAGGGCTCGCAGCCAACGTCGGGGCGGCA
GGCCCTGCCATAGCCTCAGGTTACTCATATATACTTTAGATTGATTTAAAACTTCATTTTTAATTTAAAA
GGATCTAGGTGAAGATCCTTTTTGATAATCTCATGACCAAAATCCCTTAACGTGAGTTTTCGTTCCACTG
AGCGTCAGACCCCGTAGAAAAGATCAAAGGATCTTCTTGAGATCCTTTTTTTCTGCGCGTAATCTGCTGC
TTGCAAACAAAAAAACCACCGCTACCAGCGGTGGTTTGTTTGCCGGATCAAGAGCTACCAACTCTTTTTC
CGAAGGTAACTGGCTTCAGCAGAGCGCAGATACCAAATACTGTCCTTCTAGTGTAGCCGTAGTTAGGCCA
CCACTTCAAGAACTCTGTAGCACCGCCTACATACCTCGCTCTGCTAATCCTGTTACCAGTGGCTGCTGCC
AGTGGCGATAAGTCGTGTCTTACCGGGTTGGACTCAAGACGATAGTTACCGGATAAGGCGCAGCGGTCGG
GCTGAACGGGGGGTTCGTGCACACAGCCCAGCTTGGAGCGAACGACCTACACCGAACTGAGATACCTACA
GCGTGAGCTATGAGAAAGCGCCACGCTTCCCGAAGGGAGAAAGGCGGACAGGTATCCGGTAAGCGGCAGG
GTCGGAACAGGAGAGCGCACGAGGGAGCTTCCAGGGGGAAACGCCTGGTATCTTTATAGTCCTGTCGGGT
TTCGCCACCTCTGACTTGAGCGTCGATTTTTGTGATGCTCGTCAGGGGGGCGGAGCCTATGGAAAAACGC
CAGCAACGCGGCCTTTTTACGGTTCCTGGCCTTTTGCTGGCCTTTTGCTCACATGTTCTTTCCTGCGTTA
TCCCCTGATTCTGTGGATAACCGTATTACCGCCATGCAT
Features (pLannotate 1.2.2; 17 found; start..end, strand, type, name):
     61..364     +  enhancer       CMV enhancer: human cytomegalovirus immediate early enhancer
    365..568     +  promoter       CMV promoter: human cytomegalovirus (CMV) immediate early promoter
    564..597     +  LTR            5' LTR (truncated) (fragment): truncated 5' long terminal repeat (LTR) from HIV-1
    613..631     +  promoter       T7 promoter: promoter for bacteriophage T7 RNA polymerase
    755..781     +  CDS            3xHA (fragment): three tandem HA epitope tags
    787..832     +  misc_feature   MCS (fragment): multiple cloning site
    833..3004    +  CDS            CNOT3: CNOT3_HUMAN - Also known as KIAA0691, LENG2, NOT3. Experimental evidence at protein level: Swiss-Prot protein existence level 1. Component of the CCR4-NOT complex which is one of the major cellular mRNA deadenylases and is linked to various cellular processes including bulk mRNA degradation, miRNA-mediated repression, translational repression during translational initiation and general transcription regulation. Additional complex functions may be a consequence of its influence on mRNA expression. May be involved in metabolic regulation; may be involved in recruitment of the CCR4-NOT complex to
   3030..3114    +  CDS            large T antigen (fragment): large T antigen from SV40 (simian virus 40)
   3137..3258    +  polyA_signal   SV40 poly(A) signal: SV40 polyadenylation signal
   3292..3720    -  rep_origin     f1 ori (sequence partly withheld): f1 bacteriophage origin of replication; arrow indicates direction of (+) strand synthesis
   3747..3851    +  promoter       AmpR promoter: bla
   3853..4210    +  promoter       SV40 promoter: SV40 enhancer and early promoter
   4245..5039    +  CDS            NeoR/KanR: aminoglycoside phosphotransferase from Tn5; aph(3')-II (or nptII); confers resistance to neomycin, kanamycin, and G418 (Geneticin®)
   5060..5212    +  CDS            ble (fragment): BLE_KLEPN - Experimental evidence at protein level: Swiss-Prot protein existence level 1. Binding protein with a strong affinity to the bleomycin family of antibiotics. Binds to CL990; an antimitotic-antibiotic compound. From Klebsiella pneumoniae.
   5271..5318    +  polyA_signal   HSV TK poly(A) signal: herpes simplex virus thymidine kinase polyadenylation signal (Cole and Stacy, 1985)
   5409..5425    -  polyA_signal   bGH poly(A) signal (fragment): bovine growth hormone polyadenylation signal
   5647..6235    +  rep_origin     ori: high-copy-number ColE1/pMB1/pBR322/pUC origin of replication
