[The description below was written by a language model from this plasmid's Addgene catalogue record and pLannotate feature annotations shown in this document.]
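Description:
pLNHA-C1-HsNot3-del607-634_T is a 6,349 nt mammalian expression plasmid encoding a deletion mutant of human NOT3 (CNOT3), a subunit of the CCR4-NOT deadenylase complex. The catalogue lists the backbone as unknown. The feature layout is nonetheless that of a C1-type CMV expression vector. It has a high-copy ColE1/pUC origin for propagation in E. coli and an f1 origin. A single NeoR/KanR cassette is driven by both a bacterial (bla) promoter and the SV40 enhancer/early promoter and is terminated by the HSV TK poly(A) signal. This arrangement gives kanamycin selection in bacteria and should allow G418 selection in mammalian cells.

The payload is transcribed from the human CMV immediate-early enhancer and promoter. Downstream of the promoter are a T7 promoter and a short HA epitope segment, annotated as a fragment of 3xHA. Remnants of the multiple cloning site lead into the CNOT3 coding sequence, and the SV40 poly(A) signal ends the transcript. The protein is therefore expected to carry an N-terminal HA tag. The "LN" in the plasmid name may point to a further N-terminal element between the T7 promoter and the HA tag, but nothing is annotated in that interval and the record does not state what it is. The insert derives from a Kazusa KIAA0691 clone and, per its name, lacks residues 607–634. Several small annotated fragments (HIV-1 LTR, SV40 large T antigen, ble, bGH poly(A)) are most likely short sequence matches or backbone remnants, not functional parts.

The associated study addresses the structure and assembly of the NOT module of the human CCR4-NOT complex. This fits use of the construct for expressing tagged mutant NOT3 in human cells to test how the deleted region contributes to complex assembly or function.
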