Addgene plasmid #147626: pLNHA-C1-HsNot3-del607-634_T
Purpose: Mammalian Expression of HsNot3-del607-634
Depositing lab: Elisa Izaurralde. Depositing organization: Max Planck Institute for Developmental Biology. Publication: Structure and assembly of the NOT module of the human CCR4-NOT complex. Boland A, Chen Y, Raisch T, Jonas S, Kuzuoglu-Ozturk D, Wohlbold L, Weichenrieder O, Izaurralde E. Nat Struct Mol Biol. 2013 Nov;20(11):1289-97. doi: 10.1038/nsmb.2681. Epub 2013 Oct 13. PubMed 24121232.
Backbone
  Vector backbone: Unknown
  Vector type: Mammalian Expression
Growth in bacteria
  Bacterial resistance: Kanamycin, 50 μg/mL
  Growth temperature: 37°C
  Growth strain: DH5alpha
  Copy number: High Copy
Gene/Insert
  Gene/Insert name: HsNot3-del607-634 (alt name: NOT3 cloned from a clone of Kazusa: KIAA0691)
  Species: H. sapiens (human)
  Entrez Gene: CNOT3 (a.k.a. IDDSADF, LENG2, NOT3, NOT3H)
  Cloning method: Unknown
Terms and licenses: Academic/Nonprofit Terms; Industry Terms: Not Available to Industry
Depositor comments: sequence given by NCBI:NM_014516.3. Plasmids from this collection were made available to the research community and donated after the lab closed. Please note that the sequence provided by the depositing laboratory may be theoretical/predicted or based on Sanger sequencing results. There may be discrepancies between sequencing results obtained by Addgene and the depositor sequence. If an Addgene verified sequence is not available, please contact before placing your order to request that our lab fully sequence the plasmid.
How to cite: pLNHA-C1-HsNot3-del607-634_T was a gift from Elisa Izaurralde (Addgene plasmid # 147626 ; http://n2t.net/addgene:147626 ; RRID:Addgene_147626)
